>Addgene plasmid #118680 | pDONR 221-BPC4 (STOP) | addgene full sequence | sequence record 229766 | Addgene NGS Result
CTTTCCTGCGTTATCCCCTGATTCTGTGGATAACCGTATTACCGCCTTTGAGTGAGCTGATACCGCTCGC
CGCAGCCGAACGACCGAGCGCAGCGAGTCAGTGAGCGAGGAAGCGGAAGAGCGCCCAATACGCAAACCGC
CTCTCCCCGCGCGTTGGCCGATTCATTAATGCAGCTGGCACGACAGGTTTCCCGACTGGAAAGCGGGCAG
TGAGCGCAACGCAATTAATACGCGTACCGCTAGCCAGGAAGAGTTTGTAGAAACGCAAAAAGGCCATCCG
TCAGGATGGCCTTCTGCTTAGTTTGATGCCTGGCAGTTTATGGCGGGCGTCCTGCCCGCCACCCTCCGGG
CCGTTGCTTCACAACGTTCAAATCCGCTCCCGGCGGATTTGTCCTACTCAGGAGAGCGTTCACCGACAAA
CAACAGATAAAACGAAAGGCCCAGTCTTCCGACTGAGCCTTTCGTTTTATTTGATGCCTGGCAGTTCCCT
ACTCTCGCGTTAACGCTAGCATGGATGTTTTCCCAGTCACGACGTTGTAAAACGACGGCCAGTCTTAAGC
TCGGGCCCCAAATAATGATTTTATTTTGACTGATAGTGACCTGTTCGTTGCAACAAATTGATGAGCAATG
CTTTTTTATAATGCCAACTTTGTACAAAAAAGCAGGCTCTATGGAGAATGGTGGTCAGTATGATAATGCG
CGGTTCAAGCCCGATTACTTCAAAGGTGCACAATCTATGTGGAATATGATTCCCCAGCATCAGATTAAGG
AACAACATAATGCGTTGGTGATGAATAAGAAGATCATGTCCATCCTTGCTGAGAGAGACGCTGCTGTACA
TGAAAGAAATCAAGCTGTCTCTGCTAAAAAGGAAGCTGTCGCTGCTCGGGACGAAGCGCTTCAGCAACGT
GACAAAGCTCTTTCTGAGAGAGATAAAGCTTTGATAGAGAGAGATAATGCTTATGCTGCTCTTCAACACC
ATGAAAATAGTCTCAACTTTGCTTTGTCTGGTGGGAAGTGTGTTGATGGAGATGATTGTTTTGGTATTGG
GGAACCCCACAAACTTGAAGTCTTCCCTTTGTCAACTATTCCGCCTGAGGTTACAAACACGAAGGTGGTG
AACAAAAGGAAGAAAGAGAACAAGCAGGGACTATCAAAGGTGAAAAAAGTGGGTGAAGATCTGAACCGTC
GAGTTCCTGCTCCTGGAAAGAAATCTAGAACAGATTGGGACAGTCAAGATGTCGGTTTGAACTTAGTCAC
CTTCGATGAGACGACAATGCCTGTACCCATGTGTTCGTGCACAGGCTCTACGCGTCAGTGTTACAAATGG
GGAAATGGCGGCTGGCAATCGTCTTGCTGCACAACCACCTTATCCCAGTATCCATTACCGCAGATGCCAA
ACAAGAGGCATTCTCGGATGGGCGGTAGGAAAATGAGCGGAAACGTTTTCTCGAGATTACTCAGCCGTTT
ATCAGCAGAAGGATATGATCTCTCGTGTCCTGTTGATCTTAAAGACTATTGGGCTAGGCACGGGACAAAC
CGCTACATCACTATCAAGTAGAACCCAGCTTTCTTGTACAAAGTTGGCATTATAAGAAAGCATTGCTTAT
CAATTTGTTGCAACGAACAGGTCACTATCAGTCAAAATAAAATCATTATTTGCCATCCAGCTGATATCCC
CTATAGTGAGTCGTATTACATGGTCATAGCTGTTTCCTGGCAGCTCTGGCCCGTGTCTCAAAATCTCTGA
TGTTACATTGCACAAGATAAAAATATATCATCATGAACAATAAAACTGTCTGCTTACATAAACAGTAATA
CAAGGGGTGTTATGAGCCATATTCAACGGGAAACGTCGAGGCCGCGATTAAATTCCAACATGGATGCTGA
TTTATATGGGTATAAATGGGCTCGCGATAATGTCGGGCAATCAGGTGCGACAATCTATCGCTTGTATGGG
AAGCCCGATGCGCCAGAGTTGTTTCTGAAACATGGCAAAGGTAGCGTTGCCAATGATGTTACAGATGAGA
TGGTCAGACTAAACTGGCTGACGGAATTTATGCCTCTTCCGACCATCAAGCATTTTATCCGTACTCCTGA
TGATGCATGGTTACTCACCACTGCGATCCCCGGAAAAACAGCATTCCAGGTATTAGAAGAATATCCTGAT
TCAGGTGAAAATATTGTTGATGCGCTGGCAGTGTTCCTGCGCCGGTTGCATTCGATTCCTGTTTGTAATT
GTCCTTTTAACAGCGATCGCGTATTTCGTCTCGCTCAGGCGCAATCACGAATGAATAACGGTTTGGTTGA
TGCGAGTGATTTTGATGACGAGCGTAATGGCTGGCCTGTTGAACAAGTCTGGAAAGAAATGCATAAACTT
TTGCCATTCTCACCGGATTCAGTCGTCACTCATGGTGATTTCTCACTTGATAACCTTATTTTTGACGAGG
GGAAATTAATAGGTTGTATTGATGTTGGACGAGTCGGAATCGCAGACCGATACCAGGATCTTGCCATCCT
ATGGAACTGCCTCGGTGAGTTTTCTCCTTCATTACAGAAACGGCTTTTTCAAAAATATGGTATTGATAAT
CCTGATATGAATAAATTGCAGTTTCATTTGATGCTCGATGAGTTTTTCTAATCAGAATTGGTTAATTGGT
TGTAACACTGGCAGAGCATTACGCTGACTTGACGGGACGGCGCAAGCTCATGACCAAAATCCCTTAACGT
GAGTTACGCGTCGTTCCACTGAGCGTCAGACCCCGTAGAAAAGATCAAAGGATCTTCTTGAGATCCTTTT
TTTCTGCGCGTAATCTGCTGCTTGCAAACAAAAAAACCACCGCTACCAGCGGTGGTTTGTTTGCCGGATC
AAGAGCTACCAACTCTTTTTCCGAAGGTAACTGGCTTCAGCAGAGCGCAGATACCAAATACTGTTCTTCT
AGTGTAGCCGTAGTTAGGCCACCACTTCAAGAACTCTGTAGCACCGCCTACATACCTCGCTCTGCTAATC
CTGTTACCAGTGGCTGCTGCCAGTGGCGATAAGTCGTGTCTTACCGGGTTGGACTCAAGACGATAGTTAC
CGGATAAGGCGCAGCGGTCGGGCTGAACGGGGGGTTCGTGCACACAGCCCAGCTTGGAGCGAACGACCTA
CACCGAACTGAGATACCTACAGCGTGAGCTATGAGAAAGCGCCACGCTTCCCGAAGGGAGAAAGGCGGAC
AGGTATCCGGTAAGCGGCAGGGTCGGAACAGGAGAGCGCACGAGGGAGCTTCCAGGGGGAAACGCCTGGT
ATCTTTATAGTCCTGTCGGGTTTCGCCACCTCTGACTTGAGCGTCGATTTTTGTGATGCTCGTCAGGGGG
GCGGAGCCTATGGAAAAACGCCAGCAACGCGGCCTTTTTACGGTTCCTGGCCTTTTGCTGGCCTTTTGCT
CACATGTT
Features (pLannotate 1.2.2; 10 found; start..end, strand, type, name):
    121..213     +  CDS            lacI (fragment): lac repressor; lacI; The lac repressor binds to the lac operator to inhibit transcription in E. coli. This inhibition can be relieved by adding lactose or isopropyl-β-D-thiogalactopyranoside (IPTG).
    268..295     -  terminator     rrnB T2 terminator: transcription terminator T2 from the E. coli rrnB gene
    427..470     +  terminator     rrnB T1 terminator: Escherichia coli rrnB; transcription terminator T1 from the E. coli rrnB gene
    517..553     -  CDS            lacZα (fragment): LacZα fragment of β-galactosidase; lacZ fragment
    569..668     +  protein_bind   attL1: mutant version of attL; recombination site for the Gateway® LR reaction LR Clonase™
    671..1558    +  CDS            BPC4: BPC4_ARATH - Experimental evidence at protein level: Swiss-Prot protein existence level 1. Transcriptional regulator that specifically binds to GA-rich elements (GAGA-repeats) present in regulatory sequences of genes involved in developmental processes. From Arabidopsis thaliana (Mouse-ear cress).
   1563..1662    -  protein_bind   attL2: mutant version of attL; recombination site for the Gateway® LR reaction LR Clonase™
   1680..1698    -  promoter       T7 promoter: promoter for bacteriophage T7 RNA polymerase
   1832..2641    +  CDS            KanR: aminoglycoside phosphotransferase; aph(3')-Ia; confers resistance to kanamycin in bacteria or G418 (Geneticin®) in eukaryotes
   2788..3376    +  rep_origin     ori: high-copy-number ColE1/pMB1/pBR322/pUC origin of replication
