[The description below was written by a language model from this plasmid's Addgene catalogue record and pLannotate feature annotations shown in this document.]
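Description:
pDONR 221-BPC4 (STOP) is a Gateway entry clone built on the pDONR 221 backbone, carrying the coding sequence of Arabidopsis thaliana BPC4 (BASIC PENTACYSTEINE 4, AT2G21240). The plasmid is about 3.4 kb and is maintained in E. coli at high copy from a ColE1/pUC-type origin, with selection by kanamycin through an aminoglycoside phosphotransferase (KanR) gene. It has no plant or other eukaryotic expression elements of its own. It is a bacterial shuttle intermediate rather than an expression vector.

The BPC4 open reading frame is annotated at roughly 0.89 kb, consistent with the stated insert size, and sits between attL1 and attL2. These are the recombination sites produced when an attB-flanked fragment is recombined into a pDONR vector. They allow directional transfer of the insert by LR Clonase into any attR-containing destination vector, which then supplies the promoter, tags and host-specific markers. The "(STOP)" in the name presumably means the native stop codon is retained, which would suit untagged or N-terminally fused expression rather than C-terminal fusions, although the record does not state this explicitly. Upstream rrnB T1 and T2 terminators insulate the cloning site from read-through transcription. A T7 promoter lies just outside attL2, pointing toward the insert on the opposite strand, and is a standard backbone element. The short lacI and lacZα fragments are backbone remnants with no functional role.

BPC4 encodes a transcriptional regulator that binds GA-rich (GAGA-repeat) elements in the regulatory regions of developmental genes. The clone was deposited as part of a collection associated with genomic and phenomic screens in Arabidopsis centred on flower-related RING-type ubiquitin E3 ligases. The specific downstream use of this BPC4 clone is not given.
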