Addgene plasmid #118680: pDONR 221-BPC4 (STOP)
Depositing lab: Kristiina Himanen. Publication: Genomic and Phenomic Screens for Flower Related RING Type Ubiquitin E3 Ligases in Arabidopsis. Pavicic M, Mouhu K, Wang F, Bilicka M, Chovancek E, Himanen K. Front Plant Sci. 2017 Mar 28;8:416. doi: 10.3389/fpls.2017.00416. eCollection 2017. PubMed 28400782.
Backbone
  Vector backbone: pDONR 221
  Vector type: Other
Growth in bacteria
  Bacterial resistance: Kanamycin, 50 μg/mL
  Growth temperature: 37°C
  Growth strain: DH5alpha
  Copy number: High Copy
Gene/Insert
  Gene/Insert name: BPC4
  Species: A. thaliana (mustard weed)
  Insert size (bp): 891
  Entrez Gene: BPC4 (a.k.a. AT2G21240, ATBPC4, BASIC PENTACYSTEINE 4, BBR, F7O24.4, F7O24_4, basic pentacysteine 4)
  Cloning method: Gateway Cloning
Terms and licenses: Academic/Nonprofit Terms; Industry Terms: Not Available to Industry
Depositor comments: Our work is based on genomic approaches in Arabidopsis thaliana and groups of genes are presented in all of the following publications: Pavicic Mirko (2019). Multifaceted roles of RING-type ubiquitin E3 ligases: reverse phenomic approaches. http://urn.fi/URN:ISBN:978-951-51-5483-5 Pavicic M., Mouhu K., Wang F., Bilicka M., Chovancek E., & Himanen K. (2017). Genomic and phenomic screens for flower related RING type ubiquitin E3 ligases in Arabidopsis. Frontiers in Plant Science. doi.org/10.3389/fpls.2017.00416 Pavicic M., Wang F., Mouhu K., Himanen K. (2019). High throughput in vitro seed germination screen identified new ABA responsive RING-type ubiquitin E3 ligases in Arabidopsis thaliana. Plant Cell Tissue and Organ Culture. https://link.springer.com/article/10.1007/s11240-019-01700-9
How to cite: pDONR 221-BPC4 (STOP) was a gift from Kristiina Himanen (Addgene plasmid # 118680 ; http://n2t.net/addgene:118680 ; RRID:Addgene_118680)
